LOCUS       Exported 5805 bp ds-DNA circular SYN 12-MAY-2021
DEFINITION  Expression of protein of interest with CLIP-Tag in Mammalian cells .
ACCESSION   .
VERSION     .
KEYWORDS    pCLIP-tag (m) Vector
SOURCE      synthetic DNA construct
  ORGANISM  synthetic DNA construct
REFERENCE   1 (bases 1 to 5805)
  AUTHORS   Ana Egana
  TITLE     Egana Lab NEB plasmids
  JOURNAL   Unpublished
REFERENCE   2 (bases 1 to 5805)
  AUTHORS   .
  TITLE     Direct Submission
  JOURNAL   Exported May 12, 2021 from SnapGene Server 1.1.58
            http://www.snapgene.com
FEATURES             Location/Qualifiers
     source          1..5805
                     /organism="synthetic DNA construct"
                     /mol_type="other DNA"
     primer_bind     complement(44..63)
                     /label=pRS-marker
                     /note="pRS vectors, use to sequence yeast selectable
                     marker"
     enhancer        235..614
                     /label=CMV enhancer
                     /note="human cytomegalovirus immediate early enhancer"
     promoter        615..818
                     /label=CMV promoter
                     /note="human cytomegalovirus (CMV) immediate early
                     promoter"
     primer_bind     769..789
                     /label=CMV-F
                     /note="Human CMV immediate early promoter, forward primer"
     primer_bind     863..882
                     /label=T7
                     /note="T7 promoter, forward primer"
     promoter        863..881
                     /label=T7 promoter
                     /note="promoter for bacteriophage T7 RNA polymerase"
     CDS             930..1475
                     /codon_start=1
                     /product="human O6-alkylguanine-DNA-alkyltransferase
                     variant that forms covalent bonds with benzylcytosine
                     derivatives"
                     /label=CLIP-tag(TM)
                     /note="optimized for mammalian expression"
                     /translation="MDKDCEMKRTTLDSPLGKLELSGCEQGLHEIIFLGKGTSAADAVE
                     VPAPAAVLGGPEPLIQATAWLNAYFHQPEAIEEFPVPALHHPVFQQESFTRQVLWKLLK
                     VVKFGEVISESHLAALVGNPAATAAVNTALDGNPVPILIPCHRVVQGDSDVGPYLGGLA
                     VKEWLLAHEGHRLGKPGLG"
     intron          1581..1810
                     /label=chimeric intron
                     /note="chimera between introns from adenovirus and
                     immunoglobulin heavy chain genes"
     primer_bind     1793..1812
                     /label=pMT2-F
                     /note="Synthetic intron, forward primer"
     misc_feature    1889..2456
                     /label=IRES
                     /note="internal ribosome entry site (IRES) of the
                     encephalomyocarditis virus (EMCV)"
     primer_bind     complement(2050..2067)
                     /label=IRES reverse
                     /note="IRES internal ribosome entry site, reverse primer.
                     Also called pCDH-rev"
     primer_bind     2277..2296
                     /label=IRES-F
                     /note="IRES internal ribosome entry site, forward primer"
     CDS             2492..3295
                     /codon_start=1
                     /gene="aph(3')-II (or nptII)"
                     /product="aminoglycoside phosphotransferase from Tn5"
                     /label=NeoR/KanR
                     /note="confers resistance to neomycin, kanamycin, and G418
                     (Geneticin(R))"
                     /translation="MGSAIEQDGLHAGSPAAWVERLFGYDWAQQTIGCSDAAVFRLSAQ
                     GRPVLFVKTDLSGALNELQDEAARLSWLATTGVPCAAVLDVVTEAGRDWLLLGEVPGQD
                     LLSSHLAPAEKVSIMADAMRRLHTLDPATCPFDHQAKHRIERARTRMEAGLVDQDDLDE
                     EHQGLAPAELFARLKARMPDGDDLVVTHGDACLPNIMVENGRFSGFIDCGRLGVADRYQ
                     DIALATRDIAEELGGEWADRFLVLYGIAAPDSQRIAFYRLLDEFF"
     primer_bind     complement(2555..2574)
                     /label=Neo-R
                     /note="Neomycin resistance gene, reverse primer"
     primer_bind     3165..3184
                     /label=Neo-F
                     /note="Neomycin resistance gene, forward primer"
     polyA_signal    3425..3546
                     /label=SV40 poly(A) signal
                     /note="SV40 polyadenylation signal"
     primer_bind     complement(3462..3481)
                     /label=SV40pA-R
                     /note="SV40 polyA, reverse primer"
     primer_bind     complement(3648..3664)
                     /label=M13 rev
                     /note="common sequencing primer, one of multiple similar
                     variants"
     primer_bind     complement(3648..3664)
                     /label=M13 Reverse
                     /note="In lacZ gene. Also called M13-rev"
     primer_bind     complement(3661..3683)
                     /label=M13/pUC Reverse
                     /note="In lacZ gene"
     protein_bind    3672..3688
                     /label=lac operator
                     /bound_moiety="lac repressor encoded by lacI"
                     /note="The lac repressor binds to the lac operator to
                     inhibit transcription in E. coli. This inhibition can be
                     relieved by adding lactose or
                     isopropyl-beta-D-thiogalactopyranoside (IPTG)."
     promoter        complement(3696..3726)
                     /label=lac promoter
                     /note="promoter for the E. coli lac operon"
     protein_bind    3741..3762
                     /label=CAP binding site
                     /bound_moiety="E. coli catabolite activator protein"
                     /note="CAP binding activates transcription in the presence
                     of cAMP."
     primer_bind     complement(3879..3896)
                     /label=L4440
                     /note="L4440 vector, forward primer"
     rep_origin      complement(4050..4638)
                     /direction=LEFT
                     /label=ori
                     /note="high-copy-number ColE1/pMB1/pBR322/pUC origin of
                     replication"
     primer_bind     complement(4130..4149)
                     /label=pBR322ori-F
                     /note="pBR322 origin, forward primer"
     CDS             complement(4809..5669)
                     /codon_start=1
                     /gene="bla"
                     /product="beta-lactamase"
                     /label=AmpR
                     /note="confers resistance to ampicillin, carbenicillin, and
                     related antibiotics"
                     /translation="MSIQHFRVALIPFFAAFCLPVFAHPETLVKVKDAEDQLGARVGYI
                     ELDLNSGKILESFRPEERFPMMSTFKVLLCGAVLSRIDAGQEQLGRRIHYSQNDLVEYS
                     PVTEKHLTDGMTVRELCSAAITMSDNTAANLLLTTIGGPKELTAFLHNMGDHVTRLDRW
                     EPELNEAIPNDERDTTMPVAMATTLRKLLTGELLTLASRQQLIDWMEADKVAGPLLRSA
                     LPAGWFIADKSGAGERGSRGIIAALGPDGKPSRIVVIYTTGSQATMDERNRQIAEIGAS
                     LIKHW"
     primer_bind     5432..5451
                     /label=Amp-R
                     /note="Ampicillin resistance gene, reverse primer"
     promoter        complement(5670..5774)
                     /gene="bla"
                     /label=AmpR promoter
ORIGIN
        1 gacggatcgg gagatctccc gatcccctat ggtgcactct cagtacaatc tgctctgatg
       61 ccgcatagtt aagccagtat ctgctccctg cttgtgtgtt ggaggtcgct gagtagtgcg
      121 cgagcaaaat ttaagctaca acaaggcaag gcttgaccga caattgcatg aagaatctgc
      181 ttagggttag gcgttttgcg ctgcttcgcg atgtacgggc cagatatacg cgttgacatt
      241 gattattgac tagttattaa tagtaatcaa ttacggggtc attagttcat agcccatata
      301 tggagttccg cgttacataa cttacggtaa atggcccgcc tggctgaccg cccaacgacc
      361 cccgcccatt gacgtcaata atgacgtatg ttcccatagt aacgccaata gggactttcc
      421 attgacgtca atgggtggag tatttacggt aaactgccca cttggcagta catcaagtgt
      481 atcatatgcc aagtacgccc cctattgacg tcaatgacgg taaatggccc gcctggcatt
      541 atgcccagta catgacctta tgggactttc ctacttggca gtacatctac gtattagtca
      601 tcgctattac catggtgatg cggttttggc agtacatcaa tgggcgtgga tagcggtttg
      661 actcacgggg atttccaagt ctccacccca ttgacgtcaa tgggagtttg ttttggcacc
      721 aaaatcaacg ggactttcca aaatgtcgta acaactccgc cccattgacg caaatgggcg
      781 gtaggcgtgt acggtgggag gtctatataa gcagagctct ctggctaact agagaaccca
      841 ctgcttactg gcttatcgaa attaatacga ctcactatag ggagacccaa gcttggtacc
      901 gagctcggat cgatatcgaa ttcgctagca tggacaaaga ctgcgaaatg aagcgcacca
      961 ccctggatag ccctctgggc aagctggaac tgtctgggtg cgaacagggc ctgcacgaga
     1021 tcatcttcct gggcaaagga acatctgccg ccgacgccgt ggaagtgcct gccccagccg
     1081 ccgtgctggg cggaccagag ccactgatcc aggccaccgc ctggctcaac gcctactttc
     1141 accagcctga ggccatcgag gagttccctg tgccagccct gcaccaccca gtgttccagc
     1201 aggagagctt tacccgccag gtgctgtgga aactgctgaa agtggtgaag ttcggagagg
     1261 tcatcagcga gagccacctg gccgccctgg tgggcaatcc cgccgccacc gccgccgtga
     1321 acaccgccct ggacggaaat cccgtgccca ttctgatccc ctgccaccgg gtggtgcagg
     1381 gcgacagcga cgtggggccc tacctgggcg ggctcgccgt gaaagagtgg ctgctggccc
     1441 acgagggcca cagactgggc aagcctgggc tgggtcctgc aggtataggc gcgccaggat
     1501 ccctcgagtg aggcggccgc atagataact gatccagtgt gctggaatta attcgctgtc
     1561 tgcgagggcc agctgttggg gtgagtactc cctctcaaaa gcgggcatga cttctgcgct
     1621 aagattgtca gtttccaaaa acgaggagga tttgatattc acctggcccg cggtgatgcc
     1681 tttgagggtg gccgcgtcca tctggtcaga aaagacaatc tttttgttgt caagcttgag
     1741 gtgtggcagg cttgagatct ggccatacac ttgagtgaca atgacatcca ctttgccttt
     1801 ctctccacag gtgtccactc ccaggtccaa ctgcaggtcg agcatgcatc tagggcggcc
     1861 aattccgccc ctctcccccc cccccttttc cctccccccc ccctaacgtt actggccgaa
     1921 gccgcttgga ataaggccgg tgtgcgtttg tctatatgtt attttccacc atattgccgt
     1981 cttttggcaa tgtgagggcc cggaaacctg gccctgtctt cttgacgagc attcctaggg
     2041 gtctttcccc tctcgccaaa ggaatgcaag gtctgttgaa tgtcgtgaag gaagcagttc
     2101 ctctggaagc ttcttgaaga caaacaacgt ctgtagcgac cctttgcagg cagcggaacc
     2161 ccccacctgg cgacaggtgc ctctgcggcc aaaagccacg tgtataagat acacctgcaa
     2221 aggcggcaca accccagtgc cacgttgtga gttggatagt tgtggaaaga gtcaaatggc
     2281 tctcctcaag cgtattcaac aaggggctga aggatgccca gaaggtaccc cattgtatgg
     2341 gatctgatct ggggcctcgg tgcacatgct ttacatgtgt ttagtcgagg ttaaaaaaac
     2401 gtctaggccc cccgaaccac ggggacgtgg ttttcctttg aaaaacacga tgataagctt
     2461 gccacaaccc gggataattc ctgcagccaa tatgggatcg gccattgaac aagatggatt
     2521 gcacgcaggt tctccggccg cttgggtgga gaggctattc ggctatgact gggcacaaca
     2581 gacaatcggc tgctctgatg ccgccgtgtt ccggctgtca gcgcaggggc gcccggttct
     2641 ttttgtcaag accgacctgt ccggtgccct gaatgaactg caggacgagg cagcgcggct
     2701 atcgtggctg gccacgacgg gcgttccttg cgcagctgtg ctcgacgttg tcactgaagc
     2761 gggaagggac tggctgctat tgggcgaagt gccggggcag gatctcctgt catctcacct
     2821 tgctcctgcc gagaaagtat ccatcatggc tgatgcaatg cggcggctgc atacgcttga
     2881 tccggctacc tgcccattcg accaccaagc gaaacatcgc atcgagcgag cacgtactcg
     2941 gatggaagcc ggtcttgtcg atcaggatga tctggacgaa gagcatcagg ggctcgcgcc
     3001 agccgaactg ttcgccaggc tcaaggcgcg catgcccgac ggcgatgatc tcgtcgtgac
     3061 ccatggcgat gcctgcttgc cgaatatcat ggtggaaaat ggccgctttt ctggattcat
     3121 cgactgtggc cggctgggtg tggcggaccg ctatcaggac atagcgttgg ctacccgtga
     3181 tattgctgaa gagcttggcg gcgaatgggc tgaccgcttc ctcgtgcttt acggtatcgc
     3241 cgctcccgat tcgcagcgca tcgccttcta tcgccttctt gacgagttct tctgagggga
     3301 tcaattctct agataactga tcataatcag ccataccaca tttgtagagg ttttacttgc
     3361 tttaaaaaac ctcccacacc tccccctgaa cctgaaacat aaaatgaatg caattgttgt
     3421 tgttaacttg tttattgcag cttataatgg ttacaaataa agcaatagca tcacaaattt
     3481 cacaaataaa gcattttttt cactgcattc tagttgtggt ttgtccaaac tcatcaatgt
     3541 atcttaacgc gtcgagtgca ttctagttgt ggtttgtcca aactcatcaa tgtatcttat
     3601 catgtctgta taccgtcgac ctctagctag agcttggcgt aatcatggtc atagctgttt
     3661 cctgtgtgaa attgttatcc gctcacaatt ccacacaaca tacgagccgg aagcataaag
     3721 tgtaaagcct ggggtgccta atgagtgagc taactcacat taattgcgtt gcgctcactg
     3781 cccgctttcc agtcgggaaa cctgtcgtgc cagctgcatt aatgaatcgg ccaacgcgcg
     3841 gggagaggcg gtttgcgtat tgggcgctct tccgcttcct cgctcactga ctcgctgcgc
     3901 tcggtcgttc ggctgcggcg agcggtatca gctcactcaa aggcggtaat acggttatcc
     3961 acagaatcag gggataacgc aggaaagaac atgtgagcaa aaggccagca aaaggccagg
     4021 aaccgtaaaa aggccgcgtt gctggcgttt ttccataggc tccgcccccc tgacgagcat
     4081 cacaaaaatc gacgctcaag tcagaggtgg cgaaacccga caggactata aagataccag
     4141 gcgtttcccc ctggaagctc cctcgtgcgc tctcctgttc cgaccctgcc gcttaccgga
     4201 tacctgtccg cctttctccc ttcgggaagc gtggcgcttt ctcatagctc acgctgtagg
     4261 tatctcagtt cggtgtaggt cgttcgctcc aagctgggct gtgtgcacga accccccgtt
     4321 cagcccgacc gctgcgcctt atccggtaac tatcgtcttg agtccaaccc ggtaagacac
     4381 gacttatcgc cactggcagc agccactggt aacaggatta gcagagcgag gtatgtaggc
     4441 ggtgctacag agttcttgaa gtggtggcct aactacggct acactagaag aacagtattt
     4501 ggtatctgcg ctctgctgaa gccagttacc ttcggaaaaa gagttggtag ctcttgatcc
     4561 ggcaaacaaa ccaccgctgg tagcggtggt ttttttgttt gcaagcagca gattacgcgc
     4621 agaaaaaaag gatctcaaga agatcctttg atcttttcta cggggtctga cgctcagtgg
     4681 aacgaaaact cacgttaagg gattttggtc atgagattat caaaaaggat cttcacctag
     4741 atccttttaa attaaaaatg aagttttaaa tcaatctaaa gtatatatga gtaaacttgg
     4801 tctgacagtt accaatgctt aatcagtgag gcacctatct cagcgatctg tctatttcgt
     4861 tcatccatag ttgcctgact ccccgtcgtg tagataacta cgatacggga gggcttacca
     4921 tctggcccca gtgctgcaat gataccgcga gacccacgct caccggctcc agatttatca
     4981 gcaataaacc agccagccgg aagggccgag cgcagaagtg gtcctgcaac tttatccgcc
     5041 tccatccagt ctattaattg ttgccgggaa gctagagtaa gtagttcgcc agttaatagt
     5101 ttgcgcaacg ttgttgccat tgctacaggc atcgtggtgt cacgctcgtc gtttggtatg
     5161 gcttcattca gctccggttc ccaacgatca aggcgagtta catgatcccc catgttgtgc
     5221 aaaaaagcgg ttagctcctt cggtcctccg atcgttgtca gaagtaagtt ggccgcagtg
     5281 ttatcactca tggttatggc agcactgcat aattctctta ctgtcatgcc atccgtaaga
     5341 tgcttttctg tgactggtga gtactcaacc aagtcattct gagaatagtg tatgcggcga
     5401 ccgagttgct cttgcccggc gtcaatacgg gataataccg cgccacatag cagaacttta
     5461 aaagtgctca tcattggaaa acgttcttcg gggcgaaaac tctcaaggat cttaccgctg
     5521 ttgagatcca gttcgatgta acccactcgt gcacccaact gatcttcagc atcttttact
     5581 ttcaccagcg tttctgggtg agcaaaaaca ggaaggcaaa atgccgcaaa aaagggaata
     5641 agggcgacac ggaaatgttg aatactcata ctcttccttt ttcaatatta ttgaagcatt
     5701 tatcagggtt attgtctcat gagcggatac atatttgaat gtatttagaa aaataaacaa
     5761 ataggggttc cgcgcacatt tccccgaaaa gtgccacctg acgtc
//
